>Addgene plasmid #241452 | pLENTICRISPR V2 Hygro sgRELB_1 | addgene full sequence | sequence record 492104 | Addgene NGS Result
TGATGCGGTTTTGGCAGTACATCAATGGGCGTGGATAGCGGTTTGACTCACGGGGATTTCCAAGTCTCCA
CCCCATTGACGTCAATGGGAGTTTGTTTTGGCACCAAAATCAACGGGACTTTCCAAAATGTCGTAACAAC
TCCGCCCCATTGACGCAAATGGGCGGTAGGCGTGTACGGTGGGAGGTCTATATAAGCAGCGCGTTTTGCC
TGTACTGGGTCTCTCTGGTTAGACCAGATCTGAGCCTGGGAGCTCTCTGGCTAACTAGGGAACCCACTGC
TTAAGCCTCAATAAAGCTTGCCTTGAGTGCTTCAAGTAGTGTGTGCCCGTCTGTTGTGTGACTCTGGTAA
CTAGAGATCCCTCAGACCCTTTTAGTCAGTGTGGAAAATCTCTAGCAGTGGCGCCCGAACAGGGACTTGA
AAGCGAAAGGGAAACCAGAGGAGCTCTCTCGACGCAGGACTCGGCTTGCTGAAGCGCGCACGGCAAGAGG
CGAGGGGCGGCGACTGGTGAGTACGCCAAAAATTTTGACTAGCGGAGGCTAGAAGGAGAGAGATGGGTGC
GAGAGCGTCAGTATTAAGCGGGGGAGAATTAGATCGCGATGGGAAAAAATTCGGTTAAGGCCAGGGGGAA
AGAAAAAATATAAATTAAAACATATAGTATGGGCAAGCAGGGAGCTAGAACGATTCGCAGTTAATCCTGG
CCTGTTAGAAACATCAGAAGGCTGTAGACAAATACTGGGACAGCTACAACCATCCCTTCAGACAGGATCA
GAAGAACTTAGATCATTATATAATACAGTAGCAACCCTCTATTGTGTGCATCAAAGGATAGAGATAAAAG
ACACCAAGGAAGCTTTAGACAAGATAGAGGAAGAGCAAAACAAAAGTAAGACCACCGCACAGCAAGCGGC
CGCTGATCTTCAGACCTGGAGGAGGAGATATGAGGGACAATTGGAGAAGTGAATTATATAAATATAAAGT
AGTAAAAATTGAACCATTAGGAGTAGCACCCACCAAGGCAAAGAGAAGAGTGGTGCAGAGAGAAAAAAGA
GCAGTGGGAATAGGAGCTTTGTTCCTTGGGTTCTTGGGAGCAGCAGGAAGCACTATGGGCGCAGCGTCAA
TGACGCTGACGGTACAGGCCAGACAATTATTGTCTGGTATAGTGCAGCAGCAGAACAATTTGCTGAGGGC
TATTGAGGCGCAACAGCATCTGTTGCAACTCACAGTCTGGGGCATCAAGCAGCTCCAGGCAAGAATCCTG
GCTGTGGAAAGATACCTAAAGGATCAACAGCTCCTGGGGATTTGGGGTTGCTCTGGAAAACTCATTTGCA
CCACTGCTGTGCCTTGGAATGCTAGTTGGAGTAATAAATCTCTGGAACAGATTTGGAATCACACGACCTG
GATGGAGTGGGACAGAGAAATTAACAATTACACAAGCTTAATACACTCCTTAATTGAAGAATCGCAAAAC
CAGCAAGAAAAGAATGAACAAGAATTATTGGAATTAGATAAATGGGCAAGTTTGTGGAATTGGTTTAACA
TAACAAATTGGCTGTGGTATATAAAATTATTCATAATGATAGTAGGAGGCTTGGTAGGTTTAAGAATAGT
TTTTGCTGTACTTTCTATAGTGAATAGAGTTAGGCAGGGATATTCACCATTATCGTTTCAGACCCACCTC
CCAACCCCGAGGGGACCCGACAGGCCCGAAGGAATAGAAGAAGAAGGTGGAGAGAGAGACAGAGACAGAT
CCATTCGATTAGTGAACGGATCGGCACTGCGTGCGCCAATTCTGCAGACAAATGGCAGTATTCATCCACA
ATTTTAAAAGAAAAGGGGGGATTGGGGGGTACAGTGCAGGGGAAAGAATAGTAGACATAATAGCAACAGA
CATACAAACTAAAGAATTACAAAAACAAATTACAAAAATTCAAAATTTTCGGGTTTATTACAGGGACAGC
AGAGATCCAGTTTGGTTAATTAAGGTACCGAGGGCCTATTTCCCATGATTCCTTCATATTTGCATATACG
ATACAAGGCTGTTAGAGAGATAATTAGAATTAATTTGACTGTAAACACAAAGATATTAGTACAAAATACG
TGACGTAGAAAGTAATAATTTCTTGGGTAGTTTGCAGTTTTAAAATTATGTTTTAAAATGGACTATCATA
TGCTTACCGTAACTTGAAAGTATTTCGATTTCTTGGCTTTATATATCTTGTGGAAAGGACGAAACACCGG
CTGGGACCCACCTGAGCCGGTTTTAGAGCTAGAAATAGCAAGTTAAAATAAGGCTAGTCCGTTATCAACT
TGAAAAAGTGGCACCGAGTCGGTGCTTTTTTGAATTCGCTAGCTAGGTCTTGAAAGGAGTGGGAATTGGC
TCCGGTGCCCGTCAGTGGGCAGAGCGCACATCGCCCACAGTCCCCGAGAAGTTGGGGGGAGGGGTCGGCA
ATTGATCCGGTGCCTAGAGAAGGTGGCGCGGGGTAAACTGGGAAAGTGATGTCGTGTACTGGCTCCGCCT
TTTTCCCGAGGGTGGGGGAGAACCGTATATAAGTGCAGTAGTCGCCGTGAACGTTCTTTTTCGCAACGGG
TTTGCCGCCAGAACACAGGACCGGTTCTAGAGCGCTGCCACCATGGACAAGAAGTACAGCATCGGCCTGG
ACATCGGCACCAACTCTGTGGGCTGGGCCGTGATCACCGACGAGTACAAGGTGCCCAGCAAGAAATTCAA
GGTGCTGGGCAACACCGACCGGCACAGCATCAAGAAGAACCTGATCGGAGCCCTGCTGTTCGACAGCGGC
GAAACAGCCGAGGCCACCCGGCTGAAGAGAACCGCCAGAAGAAGATACACCAGACGGAAGAACCGGATCT
GCTATCTGCAAGAGATCTTCAGCAACGAGATGGCCAAGGTGGACGACAGCTTCTTCCACAGACTGGAAGA
GTCCTTCCTGGTGGAAGAGGATAAGAAGCACGAGCGGCACCCCATCTTCGGCAACATCGTGGACGAGGTG
GCCTACCACGAGAAGTACCCCACCATCTACCACCTGAGAAAGAAACTGGTGGACAGCACCGACAAGGCCG
ACCTGCGGCTGATCTATCTGGCCCTGGCCCACATGATCAAGTTCCGGGGCCACTTCCTGATCGAGGGCGA
CCTGAACCCCGACAACAGCGACGTGGACAAGCTGTTCATCCAGCTGGTGCAGACCTACAACCAGCTGTTC
GAGGAAAACCCCATCAACGCCAGCGGCGTGGACGCCAAGGCCATCCTGTCTGCCAGACTGAGCAAGAGCA
GACGGCTGGAAAATCTGATCGCCCAGCTGCCCGGCGAGAAGAAGAATGGCCTGTTCGGAAACCTGATTGC
CCTGAGCCTGGGCCTGACCCCCAACTTCAAGAGCAACTTCGACCTGGCCGAGGATGCCAAACTGCAGCTG
AGCAAGGACACCTACGACGACGACCTGGACAACCTGCTGGCCCAGATCGGCGACCAGTACGCCGACCTGT
TTCTGGCCGCCAAGAACCTGTCCGACGCCATCCTGCTGAGCGACATCCTGAGAGTGAACACCGAGATCAC
CAAGGCCCCCCTGAGCGCCTCTATGATCAAGAGATACGACGAGCACCACCAGGACCTGACCCTGCTGAAA
GCTCTCGTGCGGCAGCAGCTGCCTGAGAAGTACAAAGAGATTTTCTTCGACCAGAGCAAGAACGGCTACG
CCGGCTACATTGACGGCGGAGCCAGCCAGGAAGAGTTCTACAAGTTCATCAAGCCCATCCTGGAAAAGAT
GGACGGCACCGAGGAACTGCTCGTGAAGCTGAACAGAGAGGACCTGCTGCGGAAGCAGCGGACCTTCGAC
AACGGCAGCATCCCCCACCAGATCCACCTGGGAGAGCTGCACGCCATTCTGCGGCGGCAGGAAGATTTTT
ACCCATTCCTGAAGGACAACCGGGAAAAGATCGAGAAGATCCTGACCTTCCGCATCCCCTACTACGTGGG
CCCTCTGGCCAGGGGAAACAGCAGATTCGCCTGGATGACCAGAAAGAGCGAGGAAACCATCACCCCCTGG
AACTTCGAGGAAGTGGTGGACAAGGGCGCTTCCGCCCAGAGCTTCATCGAGCGGATGACCAACTTCGATA
AGAACCTGCCCAACGAGAAGGTGCTGCCCAAGCACAGCCTGCTGTACGAGTACTTCACCGTGTATAACGA
GCTGACCAAAGTGAAATACGTGACCGAGGGAATGAGAAAGCCCGCCTTCCTGAGCGGCGAGCAGAAAAAG
GCCATCGTGGACCTGCTGTTCAAGACCAACCGGAAAGTGACCGTGAAGCAGCTGAAAGAGGACTACTTCA
AGAAAATCGAGTGCTTCGACTCCGTGGAAATCTCCGGCGTGGAAGATCGGTTCAACGCCTCCCTGGGCAC
ATACCACGATCTGCTGAAAATTATCAAGGACAAGGACTTCCTGGACAATGAGGAAAACGAGGACATTCTG
GAAGATATCGTGCTGACCCTGACACTGTTTGAGGACAGAGAGATGATCGAGGAACGGCTGAAAACCTATG
CCCACCTGTTCGACGACAAAGTGATGAAGCAGCTGAAGCGGCGGAGATACACCGGCTGGGGCAGGCTGAG
CCGGAAGCTGATCAACGGCATCCGGGACAAGCAGTCCGGCAAGACAATCCTGGATTTCCTGAAGTCCGAC
GGCTTCGCCAACAGAAACTTCATGCAGCTGATCCACGACGACAGCCTGACCTTTAAAGAGGACATCCAGA
AAGCCCAGGTGTCCGGCCAGGGCGATAGCCTGCACGAGCACATTGCCAATCTGGCCGGCAGCCCCGCCAT
TAAGAAGGGCATCCTGCAGACAGTGAAGGTGGTGGACGAGCTCGTGAAAGTGATGGGCCGGCACAAGCCC
GAGAACATCGTGATCGAAATGGCCAGAGAGAACCAGACCACCCAGAAGGGACAGAAGAACAGCCGCGAGA
GAATGAAGCGGATCGAAGAGGGCATCAAAGAGCTGGGCAGCCAGATCCTGAAAGAACACCCCGTGGAAAA
CACCCAGCTGCAGAACGAGAAGCTGTACCTGTACTACCTGCAGAATGGGCGGGATATGTACGTGGACCAG
GAACTGGACATCAACCGGCTGTCCGACTACGATGTGGACCATATCGTGCCTCAGAGCTTTCTGAAGGACG
ACTCCATCGACAACAAGGTGCTGACCAGAAGCGACAAGAACCGGGGCAAGAGCGACAACGTGCCCTCCGA
AGAGGTCGTGAAGAAGATGAAGAACTACTGGCGGCAGCTGCTGAACGCCAAGCTGATTACCCAGAGAAAG
TTCGACAATCTGACCAAGGCCGAGAGAGGCGGCCTGAGCGAACTGGATAAGGCCGGCTTCATCAAGAGAC
AGCTGGTGGAAACCCGGCAGATCACAAAGCACGTGGCACAGATCCTGGACTCCCGGATGAACACTAAGTA
CGACGAGAATGACAAGCTGATCCGGGAAGTGAAAGTGATCACCCTGAAGTCCAAGCTGGTGTCCGATTTC
CGGAAGGATTTCCAGTTTTACAAAGTGCGCGAGATCAACAACTACCACCACGCCCACGACGCCTACCTGA
ACGCCGTCGTGGGAACCGCCCTGATCAAAAAGTACCCTAAGCTGGAAAGCGAGTTCGTGTACGGCGACTA
CAAGGTGTACGACGTGCGGAAGATGATCGCCAAGAGCGAGCAGGAAATCGGCAAGGCTACCGCCAAGTAC
TTCTTCTACAGCAACATCATGAACTTTTTCAAGACCGAGATTACCCTGGCCAACGGCGAGATCCGGAAGC
GGCCTCTGATCGAGACAAACGGCGAAACCGGGGAGATCGTGTGGGATAAGGGCCGGGATTTTGCCACCGT
GCGGAAAGTGCTGAGCATGCCCCAAGTGAATATCGTGAAAAAGACCGAGGTGCAGACAGGCGGCTTCAGC
AAAGAGTCTATCCTGCCCAAGAGGAACAGCGATAAGCTGATCGCCAGAAAGAAGGACTGGGACCCTAAGA
AGTACGGCGGCTTCGACAGCCCCACCGTGGCCTATTCTGTGCTGGTGGTGGCCAAAGTGGAAAAGGGCAA
GTCCAAGAAACTGAAGAGTGTGAAAGAGCTGCTGGGGATCACCATCATGGAAAGAAGCAGCTTCGAGAAG
AATCCCATCGACTTTCTGGAAGCCAAGGGCTACAAAGAAGTGAAAAAGGACCTGATCATCAAGCTGCCTA
AGTACTCCCTGTTCGAGCTGGAAAACGGCCGGAAGAGAATGCTGGCCTCTGCCGGCGAACTGCAGAAGGG
AAACGAACTGGCCCTGCCCTCCAAATATGTGAACTTCCTGTACCTGGCCAGCCACTATGAGAAGCTGAAG
GGCTCCCCCGAGGATAATGAGCAGAAACAGCTGTTTGTGGAACAGCACAAGCACTACCTGGACGAGATCA
TCGAGCAGATCAGCGAGTTCTCCAAGAGAGTGATCCTGGCCGACGCTAATCTGGACAAAGTGCTGTCCGC
CTACAACAAGCACCGGGATAAGCCCATCAGAGAGCAGGCCGAGAATATCATCCACCTGTTTACCCTGACC
AATCTGGGAGCCCCTGCCGCCTTCAAGTACTTTGACACCACCATCGACCGGAAGAGGTACACCAGCACCA
AAGAGGTGCTGGACGCCACCCTGATCCACCAGAGCATCACCGGCCTGTACGAGACACGGATCGACCTGTC
TCAGCTGGGAGGCGACAAGCGACCTGCCGCCACAAAGAAGGCTGGACAGGCTAAGAAGAAGAAAGATTAC
AAAGACGATGACGATAAGGGATCCGGCGCAACAAACTTCTCTCTGCTGAAACAAGCCGGAGATGTCGAAG
AGAATCCTGGACCGAAAAAGCCTGAACTCACCGCGACGTCTGTCGAGAAGTTTCTGATCGAAAAGTTCGA
CAGCGTGTCCGACCTGATGCAGCTCTCGGAGGGCGAAGAATCTCGTGCTTTCAGCTTCGATGTAGGAGGG
CGTGGATATGTCCTGCGGGTAAATAGCTGCGCCGATGGTTTCTACAAAGATCGTTATGTTTATCGGCACT
TTGCATCGGCCGCGCTCCCGATTCCGGAAGTGCTTGACATTGGGGAATTCAGCGAGAGCCTGACCTATTG
CATCTCCCGCCGTGCACAGGGTGTCACGTTGCAAGACCTGCCTGAAACCGAACTGCCCGCTGTTCTGCAG
CCGGTCGCGGAGGCCATGGATGCGATCGCTGCGGCCGATCTTAGCCAGACGAGCGGGTTCGGCCCATTCG
GACCGCAAGGAATCGGTCAATACACTACATGGCGTGATTTCATATGCGCGATTGCTGATCCCCATGTGTA
TCACTGGCAAACTGTGATGGACGACACCGTCAGTGCGTCCGTCGCGCAGGCTCTCGATGAGCTGATGCTT
TGGGCCGAGGACTGCCCCGAAGTCCGGCACCTCGTGCACGCGGATTTCGGCTCCAACAATGTCCTGACGG
ACAATGGCCGCATAACAGCGGTCATTGACTGGAGCGAGGCGATGTTCGGGGATTCCCAATACGAGGTCGC
CAACATCTTCTTCTGGAGGCCGTGGTTGGCTTGTATGGAGCAGCAGACGCGCTACTTCGAGCGGAGGCAT
CCGGAGCTTGCAGGATCGCCGCGGCTCCGGGCGTATATGCTCCGCATTGGTCTTGACCAACTCTATCAGA
GCTTGGTTGACGGCAATTTCGATGATGCAGCTTGGGCGCAGGGTCGATGCGACGCAATCGTCCGATCCGG
AGCCGGGACTGTCGGGCGTACACAAATCGCCCGCAGAAGCGCGGCCGTCTGGACCGATGGCTGTGTAGAA
GTACTTCGCCGATAGACGCGTTAAGTCGACAATCAACCTCTGGATTACAAAATTTGTGAAAGATTGACTG
GTATTCTTAACTATGTTGCTCCTTTTACGCTATGTGGATACGCTGCTTTAATGCCTTTGTATCATGCTAT
TGCTTCCCGTATGGCTTTCATTTTCTCCTCCTTGTATAAATCCTGGTTGCTGTCTCTTTATGAGGAGTTG
TGGCCCGTTGTCAGGCAACGTGGCGTGGTGTGCACTGTGTTTGCTGACGCAACCCCCACTGGTTGGGGCA
TTGCCACCACCTGTCAGCTCCTTTCCGGGACTTTCGCTTTCCCCCTCCCTATTGCCACGGCGGAACTCAT
CGCCGCCTGCCTTGCCCGCTGCTGGACAGGGGCTCGGCTGTTGGGCACTGACAATTCCGTGGTGTTGTCG
GGGAAATCATCGTCCTTTCCTTGGCTGCTCGCCTGTGTTGCCACCTGGATTCTGCGCGGGACGTCCTTCT
GCTACGTCCCTTCGGCCCTCAATCCAGCGGACCTTCCTTCCCGCGGCCTGCTGCCGGCTCTGCGGCCTCT
TCCGCGTCTTCGCCTTCGCCCTCAGACGAGTCGGATCTCCCTTTGGGCCGCCTCCCCGCGTCGACTTTAA
GACCAATGACTTACAAGGCAGCTGTAGATCTTAGCCACTTTTTAAAAGAAAAGGGGGGACTGGAAGGGCT
AATTCACTCCCAACGAAGACAAGATCTGCTTTTTGCTTGTACTGGGTCTCTCTGGTTAGACCAGATCTGA
GCCTGGGAGCTCTCTGGCTAACTAGGGAACCCACTGCTTAAGCCTCAATAAAGCTTGCCTTGAGTGCTTC
AAGTAGTGTGTGCCCGTCTGTTGTGTGACTCTGGTAACTAGAGATCCCTCAGACCCTTTTAGTCAGTGTG
GAAAATCTCTAGCAGGGCCCGTTTAAACCCGCTGATCAGCCTCGACTGTGCCTTCTAGTTGCCAGCCATC
TGTTGTTTGCCCCTCCCCCGTGCCTTCCTTGACCCTGGAAGGTGCCACTCCCACTGTCCTTTCCTAATAA
AATGAGGAAATTGCATCGCATTGTCTGAGTAGGTGTCATTCTATTCTGGGGGGTGGGGTGGGGCAGGACA
GCAAGGGGGAGGATTGGGAAGACAATAGCAGGCATGCTGGGGATGCGGTGGGCTCTATGGCTTCTGAGGC
GGAAAGAACCAGCTGGGGCTCTAGGGGGTATCCCC
[124 nt withheld, positions 9066-9189]
C
[91 nt withheld, positions 9191-9281]
A
[49 nt withheld, positions 9283-9331]
CCTTTGACGTTGGAGTCCACGTTCTTT
[37 nt withheld, positions 9359-9395]
ACCCTATCTCGGTCTATTCTTTTGATTTATAAGGGATTTTGCCGATTTCGGCCTATTGGTTAAAAAATGA
GCTGATTTAACAAAAATTTAACGCGAATTAATTCTGTGGAATGTGTGTCAGTTAGGGTGTGGAAAGTCCC
CAGGCTCCCCAGCAGGCAGAAGTATGCAAAGCATGCATCTCAATTAGTCAGCAACCAGGTGTGGAAAGTC
CCCAGGCTCCCCAGCAGGCAGAAGTATGCAAAGCATGCATCTCAATTAGTCAGCAACCATAGTCCCGCCC
CTAACTCCGCCCATCCCGCCCCTAACTCCGCCCAGTTCCGCCCATTCTCCGCCCCATGGCTGACTAATTT
TTTTTATTTATGCAGAGGCCGAGGCCGCCTCTGCCTCTGAGCTATTCCAGAAGTAGTGAGGAGGCTTTTT
TGGAGGCCTAGGCTTTTGCAAAAAGCTCCCGGGAGCTTGTATATCCATTTTCGGATCTGATCAGCACGTG
TTGACAATTAATCATCGGCATAGTATATCGGCATAGTATAATACGACAAGGTGAGGAACTAAACCATGGC
CAAGTTGACCAGTGCCGTTCCGGTGCTCACCGCGCGCGACGTCGCCGGAGCGGTCGAGTTCTGGACCGAC
CGGCTCGGGTTCTCCCGGGACTTCGTGGAGGACGACTTCGCCGGTGTGGTCCGGGACGACGTGACCCTGT
TCATCAGCGCGGTCCAGGACCAGGTGGTGCCGGACAACACCCTGGCCTGGGTGTGGGTGCGCGGCCTGGA
CGAGCTGTACGCCGAGTGGTCGGAGGTCGTGTCCACGAACTTCCGGGACGCCTCCGGGCCGGCCATGACC
GAGATCGGCGAGCAGCCGTGGGGGCGGGAGTTCGCCCTGCGCGACCCGGCCGGCAACTGCGTGCACTTCG
TGGCCGAGGAGCAGGACTGACACGTGCTACGAGATTTCGATTCCACCGCCGCCTTCTATGAAAGGTTGGG
CTTCGGAATCGTTTTCCGGGACGCCGGCTGGATGATCCTCCAGCGCGGGGATCTCATGCTGGAGTTCTTC
GCCCACCCCAACTTGTTTATTGCAGCTTATAATGGTTACAAATAAAGCAATAGCATCACAAATTTCACAA
ATAAAGCATTTTTTTCACTGCATTCTAGTTGTGGTTTGTCCAAACTCATCAATGTATCTTATCATGTCTG
TATACCGTCGACCTCTAGCTAGAGCTTGGCGTAATCATGGTCATAGCTGTTTCCTGTGTGAAATTGTTAT
CCGCTCACAATTCCACACAACATACGAGCCGGAAGCATAAAGTGTAAAGCCTGGGGTGCCTAATGAGTGA
GCTAACTCACATTAATTGCGTTGCGCTCACTGCCCGCTTTCCAGTCGGGAAACCTGTCGTGCCAGCTGCA
TTAATGAATCGGCCAACGCGCGGGGAGAGGCGGTTTGCGTATTGGGCGCTCTTCCGCTTCCTCGCTCACT
GACTCGCTGCGCTCGGTCGTTCGGCTGCGGCGAGCGGTATCAGCTCACTCAAAGGCGGTAATACGGTTAT
CCACAGAATCAGGGGATAACGCAGGAAAGAACATGTGAGCAAAAGGCCAGCAAAAGGCCAGGAACCGTAA
AAAGGCCGCGTTGCTGGCGTTTTTCCATAGGCTCCGCCCCCCTGACGAGCATCACAAAAATCGACGCTCA
AGTCAGAGGTGGCGAAACCCGACAGGACTATAAAGATACCAGGCGTTTCCCCCTGGAAGCTCCCTCGTGC
GCTCTCCTGTTCCGACCCTGCCGCTTACCGGATACCTGTCCGCCTTTCTCCCTTCGGGAAGCGTGGCGCT
TTCTCATAGCTCACGCTGTAGGTATCTCAGTTCGGTGTAGGTCGTTCGCTCCAAGCTGGGCTGTGTGCAC
GAACCCCCCGTTCAGCCCGACCGCTGCGCCTTATCCGGTAACTATCGTCTTGAGTCCAACCCGGTAAGAC
ACGACTTATCGCCACTGGCAGCAGCCACTGGTAACAGGATTAGCAGAGCGAGGTATGTAGGCGGTGCTAC
AGAGTTCTTGAAGTGGTGGCCTAACTACGGCTACACTAGAAGAACAGTATTTGGTATCTGCGCTCTGCTG
AAGCCAGTTACCTTCGGAAAAAGAGTTGGTAGCTCTTGATCCGGCAAACAAACCACCGCTGGTAGCGGTG
GTTTTTTTGTTTGCAAGCAGCAGATTACGCGCAGAAAAAAAGGATCTCAAGAAGATCCTTTGATCTTTTC
TACGGGGTCTGACGCTCAGTGGAACGAAAACTCACGTTAAGGGATTTTGGTCATGAGATTATCAAAAAGG
ATCTTCACCTAGATCCTTTTAAATTAAAAATGAAGTTTTAAATCAATCTAAAGTATATATGAGTAAACTT
GGTCTGACAGTTACCAATGCTTAATCAGTGAGGCACCTATCTCAGCGATCTGTCTATTTCGTTCATCCAT
AGTTGCCTGACTCCCCGTCGTGTAGATAACTACGATACGGGAGGGCTTACCATCTGGCCCCAGTGCTGCA
ATGATACCGCGAGACCCACGCTCACCGGCTCCAGATTTATCAGCAATAAACCAGCCAGCCGGAAGGGCCG
AGCGCAGAAGTGGTCCTGCAACTTTATCCGCCTCCATCCAGTCTATTAATTGTTGCCGGGAAGCTAGAGT
AAGTAGTTCGCCAGTTAATAGTTTGCGCAACGTTGTTGCCATTGCTACAGGCATCGTGGTGTCACGCTCG
TCGTTTGGTATGGCTTCATTCAGCTCCGGTTCCCAACGATCAAGGCGAGTTACATGATCCCCCATGTTGT
GCAAAAAAGCGGTTAGCTCCTTCGGTCCTCCGATCGTTGTCAGAAGTAAGTTGGCCGCAGTGTTATCACT
CATGGTTATGGCAGCACTGCATAATTCTCTTACTGTCATGCCATCCGTAAGATGCTTTTCTGTGACTGGT
GAGTACTCAACCAAGTCATTCTGAGAATAGTGTATGCGGCGACCGAGTTGCTCTTGCCCGGCGTCAATAC
GGGATAATACCGCGCCACATAGCAGAACTTTAAAAGTGCTCATCATTGGAAAACGTTCTTCGGGGCGAAA
ACTCTCAAGGATCTTACCGCTGTTGAGATCCAGTTCGATGTAACCCACTCGTGCACCCAACTGATCTTCA
GCATCTTTTACTTTCACCAGCGTTTCTGGGTGAGCAAAAACAGGAAGGCAAAATGCCGCAAAAAAGGGAA
TAAGGGCGACACGGAAATGTTGAATACTCATACTCTTCCTTTTTCAATATTATTGAAGCATTTATCAGGG
TTATTGTCTCATGAGCGGATACATATTTGAATGTATTTAGAAAAATAAACAAATAGGGGTTCCGCGCACA
TTTCCCCGAAAAGTGCCACCTGACGTCGACGGATCGGGAGATCTCCCGATCCCCTATGGTGCACTCTCAG
TACAATCTGCTCTGATGCCGCATAGTTAAGCCAGTATCTGCTCCCTGCTTGTGTGTTGGAGGTCGCTGAG
TAGTGCGCGAGCAAAATTTAAGCTACAACAAGGCAAGGCTTGACCGACAATTGCATGAAGAATCTGCTTA
GGGTTAGGCGTTTTGCGCTGCTTCGCGATGTACGGGCCAGATATACGCGCGCGTTGACATTGATTATTGA
CTAGTTATTAATAGTAATCAATTACGGGGTCATTAGTTCATAGCCCATATATGGAGTTCCGCGTTACATA
ACTTACGGTAAATGGCCCGCCTGGCTGACCGCCCAACGACCCCCGCCCATTGACGTCAATAATGACGTAT
GTTCCCATAGTAACGCCAATAGGGACTTTCCATTGACGTCAATGGGTGGAGTATTTACGGTAAACTGCCC
ACTTGGCAGTACATCAAGTGTATCATATGCCAAGTACGCCCCCTATTGACGTCAATGACGGTAAATGGCC
CGCCTGGCATTATGCCCAGTACATGACCTTATGGGACTTTCCTACTTGGCAGTACATCTACGTATTAGTC
ATCGCTATTACCATGG
Features (pLannotate 1.2.2; 33 found; start..end, strand, type, name):
    217..397     +  LTR            5' LTR (truncated): truncated 5' long terminal repeat (LTR) from HIV-1
    444..569     +  misc_feature   HIV-1 Ψ: packaging signal of human immunodeficiency virus type 1
    553..916     +  CDS            HIV-1 gag (fragment): gag protein from human immunodeficiency virus 1; gag
   1062..1295    +  misc_feature   RRE: The Rev response element (RRE) of HIV-1 allows for Rev-dependent mRNA export from the nucleus to the cytoplasm.
   1672..1772    +  CDS            Rev (fragment): human immunodeficiency virus 1 (HIV-1) Rev protein; rev; enhances nuclear export of unspliced and incompletely spliced viral mRNAs
   1822..1939    +  misc_feature   cPPT/CTS: central polypurine tract and central termination sequence of HIV-1
   1990..2230    +  promoter       U6 promoter: RNA polymerase III promoter for human U6 snRNA
   2260..2335    +  misc_RNA       gRNA scaffold: guide RNA scaffold for the Streptococcus pyogenes CRISPR/Cas9 system
   2353..2371    +  CDS            small t antigen (fragment): SV40 (simian virus 40) small t antigen
   2397..2608    +  promoter       EF-1α core promoter: core promoter for human elongation factor EF-1α
   2633..6736    +  CDS            Cas9: Cas9 (Csn1) endonuclease from the Streptococcus pyogenes Type II CRISPR/Cas system generates RNA-guided double strand breaks in DNA
   6874..7855    +  CDS            HygR (fragment): aminoglycoside phosphotransferase from E. coli; aph(4)-Ia; confers resistance to hygromycin
   7871..8459    +  misc_feature   WPRE: woodchuck hepatitis virus posttranscriptional regulatory element
   8510..8529    +  misc_feature   cPPT/CTS (fragment): central polypurine tract and central termination sequence of HIV-1
   8531..8764    +  LTR            3' LTR (ΔU3): self-inactivating 3' long terminal repeat (LTR) from HIV-1
   8796..9020    +  polyA_signal   bGH poly(A) signal: bovine growth hormone polyadenylation signal
   9024..9045    +  promoter       SV40 promoter (fragment): SV40 enhancer and early promoter
   9066..9494    +  rep_origin     f1 ori (sequence partly withheld): f1 bacteriophage origin of replication; arrow indicates direction of (+) strand synthesis
   9508..9837    +  promoter       SV40 promoter: SV40 enhancer and early promoter
   9885..9932    +  promoter       EM7 promoter: synthetic bacterial promoter&nbsp
   9951..10325   +  CDS            BleoR: antibiotic-binding protein; Sh ble from Streptoalloteichus hindustanus; confers resistance to bleomycin, phleomycin, and Zeocin™
  10335..10460   +  CDS            ble (fragment): BLE_KLEPN - Experimental evidence at protein level: Swiss-Prot protein existence level 1. Binding protein with a strong affinity to the bleomycin family of antibiotics. Binds to CL990; an antimitotic-antibiotic compound. From Klebsiella pneumoniae.
  10455..10576   +  polyA_signal   SV40 poly(A) signal: SV40 polyadenylation signal
  10647..10669   -  protein_bind   lac operator (fragment): The lac repressor binds to the lac operator to inhibit transcription in E. coli. This inhibition can be relieved by adding lactose or isopropyl-β-D-thiogalactopyranoside (IPTG). lac repressor encoded by lacI
  10673..10703   -  promoter       lac promoter: promoter for the E. coli lac operon
  10718..10739   -  protein_bind   CAP binding site: CAP binding activates transcription in the presence of cAMP. E. coli catabolite activator protein
  10752..10844   -  CDS            lacI (fragment): lac repressor; lacI; The lac repressor binds to the lac operator to inhibit transcription in E. coli. This inhibition can be relieved by adding lactose or isopropyl-β-D-thiogalactopyranoside (IPTG).
  11027..11615   -  rep_origin     ori: high-copy-number ColE1/pMB1/pBR322/pUC origin of replication
  11786..12646   -  CDS            AmpR: β-lactamase; bla; confers resistance to ampicillin, carbenicillin, and related antibiotics
  12647..12751   -  promoter       AmpR promoter: bla
  12810..12862   -  misc_feature   bom (fragment): basis of mobility region from pBR322
  13021..13400   +  enhancer       CMV enhancer: human cytomegalovirus immediate early enhancer
  13401..199     +  promoter       CMV promoter (across the origin): human cytomegalovirus (CMV) immediate early promoter
