[The description below was written by a language model from this plasmid's Addgene catalogue record and pLannotate feature annotations shown in this document.]
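Description:
pLENTICRISPR V2 Hygro sgRELB_1 is an all-in-one lentiviral CRISPR/Cas9 plasmid built on the pLENTICRISPR V2 backbone, with hygromycin as the mammalian selection marker, and is intended to delete (knock out) human RELB. In bacteria it is maintained through a high-copy ColE1/pUC-type origin with ampicillin resistance (AmpR). An f1 origin is also present. The 13.4 kb sequence carries the elements of a third-generation, self-inactivating HIV-1 transfer vector. A CMV enhancer/promoter fused to a truncated 5' LTR drives production of the genomic RNA in packaging cells. This is followed by the Ψ packaging signal with a gag fragment, the RRE for Rev-dependent nuclear export, the cPPT/CTS, a WPRE to boost transcript expression, and a ΔU3 3' LTR that inactivates LTR promoter activity after integration.

Between the LTRs lie two expression units. A human U6 RNA polymerase III promoter transcribes the RELB-targeting spacer joined to the Streptococcus pyogenes gRNA scaffold. An EF-1α core promoter drives S. pyogenes Cas9, followed by a hygromycin resistance coding sequence. The annotation does not identify the linker between Cas9 and HygR, so how the two are co-expressed is not stated in the record. Outside the viral cassette, the backbone retains a bGH polyadenylation signal and an SV40/EM7-driven bleomycin/Zeocin resistance cassette with an SV40 poly(A). This cassette is not packaged into virus.

The construct is typically used to produce lentivirus, transduce mammalian cells, select stable integrants with hygromycin, and generate Cas9-induced double-strand breaks in RELB for loss-of-function studies. The "_1" in the name suggests it is one of several guides against this gene.
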