Addgene plasmid #241452: pLENTICRISPR V2 Hygro sgRELB_1
Purpose: Delete RELB
Depositing lab: Richard Possemato. Depositing organization: NYU Grossman School of Medicine.
Backbone
  Vector backbone: pLENTICRISPR V2
  Backbone manufacturer: Feng Zhang (Addgene #52961)
  Vector type: Mammalian Expression, CRISPR
  Selectable markers: Hygromycin
Growth in bacteria
  Bacterial resistance: Ampicillin, 100 μg/mL
  Growth temperature: 37°C
  Growth strain: NEB Stable
  Copy number: High Copy
Gene/Insert
  Gene/Insert name: sgRELB_1
  gRNA/shRNA sequence: GGCTGGGACCCACCTGAGCCG
  Species: Synthetic
  Entrez Gene: RELB (a.k.a. I-REL, IMD53, IREL, REL-B)
  Cloning method: Restriction Enzyme; 5′ cloning site Unknown (unknown if destroyed)
Terms and licenses: Academic/Nonprofit Terms; Industry Terms: Not Available to Industry
How to cite: pLENTICRISPR V2 Hygro sgRELB_1 was a gift from Richard Possemato (Addgene plasmid # 241452 ; http://n2t.net/addgene:241452 ; RRID:Addgene_241452)
